Addgene plasmid #115851: pAPM-D4 miR30-AGO1 ts2
Purpose: AGO1 knockdown
Depositing lab: Jeremy Luban. Depositing organization: University of Massachusetts, Worcester. Publication: Primate immunodeficiency virus proteins Vpx and Vpr counteract transcriptional repression of proviruses by the HUSH complex. Yurkovetskiy L, Guney MH, Kim K, Goh SL, McCauley S, Dauphin A, Diehl WE, Luban J. Nat Microbiol. 2018 Dec;3(12):1354-1361. doi: 10.1038/s41564-018-0256-x. Epub 2018 Oct 8. PubMed 30297740.
Backbone
  Vector backbone: pAPM-D4-mir30
  Vector type: Lentiviral
  Selectable markers: Puromycin
Growth in bacteria
  Bacterial resistance: Ampicillin, 100 μg/mL
  Growth temperature: 30°C
  Growth strain: NEB Stable
  Copy number: High Copy
Gene/Insert
  Gene/Insert name: AGO1 shRNA
  gRNA/shRNA sequence: TGATATCAGAGATTTCTGG
  Species: H. sapiens (human)
  Entrez Gene: AGO1 (a.k.a. EIF2C, EIF2C1, GERP95, NEDLBAS, Q99, hAgo1)
  Promoter: SFFV
  Cloning method: Restriction Enzyme; 5′ cloning site Unknown (unknown if destroyed); 3′ cloning site Unknown (unknown if destroyed)
Terms and licenses: Academic/Nonprofit Terms; Industry Terms: Not Available to Industry
Depositor comments: PuroR . Please visit https://www.biorxiv.org/content/early/2018/04/03/293001 for bioRxiv preprint.
How to cite: pAPM-D4 miR30-AGO1 ts2 was a gift from Jeremy Luban (Addgene plasmid # 115851 ; http://n2t.net/addgene:115851 ; RRID:Addgene_115851)
