[The description below was written by a language model from this plasmid's Addgene catalogue record and pLannotate feature annotations shown in this document.]
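Description:
pAPM-D4 miR30-AGO1 ts2 is an HIV-1-based lentiviral transfer vector built on the pAPM-D4-mir30 backbone for stable knockdown of human AGO1 (Argonaute 1, also known as EIF2C1). It is maintained in bacteria through a high-copy ColE1/pUC-type origin and an ampicillin resistance gene (β-lactamase with its own promoter). A recombination-tolerant strain is recorded for propagation, as is usual for LTR-containing plasmids.

The viral genome is transcribed in packaging cells from a CMV enhancer/promoter placed directly upstream of a truncated 5' LTR, with an SV40 enhancer/early promoter annotated further upstream. The genome carries the standard cis-acting elements: the Ψ packaging signal extending into a gag fragment, the Rev response element for Rev-dependent nuclear export, and a cPPT/CTS that aids nuclear import. A second truncated LTR closes the provirus; the annotation tool labels it as a 5' LTR, but by position it serves as the 3' LTR. No WPRE is annotated.

The payload is a single transcription unit driven by the spleen focus-forming virus (SFFV) LTR promoter. It encodes puromycin N-acetyltransferase (pac), followed by an shRNA embedded between 5' and 3' miR-30a flanking sequences. Because the microRNA-style hairpin lies in the 3' region of the same Pol II transcript as the resistance gene, puromycin selection of transduced cells is coupled to expression of the AGO1-targeting hairpin, which is processed through the endogenous microRNA pathway. The "ts2" in the name presumably denotes a second target site within AGO1, though the record does not say so. The associated publication concerns transcriptional repression of proviruses by the HUSH complex and its counteraction by Vpx and Vpr.
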