Features (pLannotate 1.2.2; 19 found; start..end, strand, type, name):
     69..398     +  promoter       SV40 promoter: SV40 enhancer and early promoter
    410..789     +  enhancer       CMV enhancer: human cytomegalovirus immediate early enhancer
    790..989     +  promoter       CMV promoter: human cytomegalovirus (CMV) immediate early promoter
   1007..1187    +  LTR            5' LTR (truncated): truncated 5' long terminal repeat (LTR) from HIV-1
   1234..1359    +  misc_feature   HIV-1 Ψ: packaging signal of human immunodeficiency virus type 1
   1343..1681    +  CDS            HIV-1 gag (fragment): gag protein from human immunodeficiency virus 1; gag
   1856..2089    +  misc_feature   RRE: The Rev response element (RRE) of HIV-1 allows for Rev-dependent mRNA export from the nucleus to the cytoplasm.
   2466..2566    +  CDS            Rev (fragment): human immunodeficiency virus 1 (HIV-1) Rev protein; rev; enhances nuclear export of unspliced and incompletely spliced viral mRNAs
   2616..2733    +  misc_feature   cPPT/CTS: central polypurine tract and central termination sequence of HIV-1
   2870..3277    +  promoter       SFFV promoter: spleen focus-forming virus long terminal repeat (LTR) promoter
   3298..3894    +  CDS            pac: PUAC_STRAD - Protein predicted: Swiss-Prot protein existence level 4. Detoxification of puromycin. From Streptomyces alboniger.
   3919..3964    +  ncRNA          5' miR-30a (fragment): sequence upstream of the 71-nt precursor of the human miR-30a microRNA (Zeng et al., 2002) miRNA
   4034..4059    +  ncRNA          3' miR-30a (fragment): sequence downstream of the 71-nt precursor of the human miR-30a microRNA (Zeng et al., 2002) miRNA
   4089..4108    +  misc_feature   cPPT/CTS (fragment): central polypurine tract and central termination sequence of HIV-1
   4140..4320    +  LTR            5' LTR (truncated): truncated 5' long terminal repeat (LTR) from HIV-1
   4391..4979    -  rep_origin     ori: high-copy-number ColE1/pMB1/pBR322/pUC origin of replication
   5150..6010    -  CDS            AmpR: β-lactamase; bla; confers resistance to ampicillin, carbenicillin, and related antibiotics
   6011..6115    -  promoter       AmpR promoter: bla
   6174..6226    -  misc_feature   bom (fragment): basis of mobility region from pBR322
>Addgene plasmid #115851 | pAPM-D4 miR30-AGO1 ts2 | addgene full sequence | sequence record 255826 | Addgene NGS Result
AATCTGCTTAGGGTTAGGCGTTTTGCGCTGCTTCGCGATGTACGGGCCAGATATACGCGCTGTGGAATGT
GTGTCAGTTAGGGTGTGGAAAGTCCCCAGGCTCCCCAGCAGGCAGAAGTATGCAAAGCATGCATCTCAAT
TAGTCAGCAACCAGGTGTGGAAAGTCCCCAGGCTCCCCAGCAGGCAGAAGTATGCAAAGCATGCATCTCA
ATTAGTCAGCAACCATAGTCCCGCCCCTAACTCCGCCCATCCCGCCCCTAACTCCGCCCAGTTCCGCCCA
TTCTCCGCCCCATGGCTGACTAATTTTTTTTATTTATGCAGAGGCCGAGGCCGCCTCTGCCTCTGAGCTA
TTCCAGAAGTAGTGAGGAGGCTTTTTTGGAGGCCTAGGCTTTTGCAAAAAGCTCGCGTTGACATTGATTA
TTGACTAGTTATTAATAGTAATCAATTACGGGGTCATTAGTTCATAGCCCATATATGGAGTTCCGCGTTA
CATAACTTACGGTAAATGGCCCGCCTGGCTGACCGCCCAACGACCCCCGCCCATTGACGTCAATAATGAC
GTATGTTCCCATAGTAACGCCAATAGGGACTTTCCATTGACGTCAATGGGTGGAGTATTTACGGTAAACT
GCCCACTTGGCAGTACATCAAGTGTATCATATGCCAAGTACGCCCCCTATTGACGTCAATGACGGTAAAT
GGCCCGCCTGGCATTATGCCCAGTACATGACCTTATGGGACTTTCCTACTTGGCAGTACATCTACGTATT
AGTCATCGCTATTACCATGGTGATGCGGTTTTGGCAGTACATCAATGGGCGTGGATAGCGGTTTGACTCA
CGGGGATTTCCAAGTCTCCACCCCATTGACGTCAATGGGAGTTTGTTTTGGCACCAAAATCAACGGGACT
TTCCAAAATGTCGTAACAACTCCGCCCCATTGACGCAAATGGGCGGTAGGCGTGTACGGTGGGAGGTCTA
TATAAGCAGCGCGTTTTGCCTGTACTGGGTCTCTCTGGTTAGACCAGATCTGAGCCTGGGAGCTCTCTGG
CTAACTAGGGAACCCACTGCTTAAGCCTCAATAAAGCTTGCCTTGAGTGCTTCAAGTAGTGTGTGCCCGT
CTGTTGTGTGACTCTGGTAACTAGAGATCCCTCAGACCCTTTTAGTCAGTGTGGAAAATCTCTAGCAGTG
GCGCCCGAACAGGGACTTGAAAGCGAAAGGGAAACCAGAGGAGCTCTCTCGACGCAGGACTCGGCTTGCT
GAAGCGCGCACGGCAAGAGGCGAGGGGCGGCGACTGGTGAGTACGCCAAAAATTTTGACTAGCGGAGGCT
AGAAGGAGAGAGATGGGTGCGAGAGCGTCAGTATTAAGCGGGGGAGAATTAGATCGCGATGGGAAAAAAT
TCGGTTAAGGCCAGGGGGAAAGAAAAAATATAAATTAAAACATATAGTATGGGCAAGCAGGGAGCTAGAA
CGATTCGCAGTTAATCCTGGCCTGTTAGAAACATCAGAAGGCTGTAGACAAATACTGGGACAGCTACAAC
CATCCCTTCAGACAGGATCAGAAGAACTTAGATCATTATATAATACAGTAGCAACCCTCTATTGTGTGCA
TCAAAGGATAGAGATAAAAGACACCAAGGAAGCTTTAGACAAGATAGAGGAAGAGCAAAACAAAAGTAAG
ACCACCGCACAGCAAGCGGCCGGCCGCTGATCTTCAGACCTGGAGGAGGAGATATGAGGGACAATTGGAG
AAGTGAATTATATAAATATAAAGTAGTAAAAATTGAACCATTAGGAGTAGCACCCACCAAGGCAAAGAGA
AGAGTGGTGCAGAGAGAAAAAAGAGCAGTGGGAATAGGAGCTTTGTTCCTTGGGTTCTTGGGAGCAGCAG
GAAGCACTATGGGCGCAGCGTCAATGACGCTGACGGTACAGGCCAGACAATTATTGTCTGGTATAGTGCA
GCAGCAGAACAATTTGCTGAGGGCTATTGAGGCGCAACAGCATCTGTTGCAACTCACAGTCTGGGGCATC
AAGCAGCTCCAGGCAAGAATCCTGGCTGTGGAAAGATACCTAAAGGATCAACAGCTCCTGGGGATTTGGG
GTTGCTCTGGAAAACTCATTTGCACCACTGCTGTGCCTTGGAATGCTAGTTGGAGTAATAAATCTCTGGA
ACAGATTTGGAATCACACGACCTGGATGGAGTGGGACAGAGAAATTAACAATTACACAAGCTTAATACAC
TCCTTAATTGAAGAATCGCAAAACCAGCAAGAAAAGAATGAACAAGAATTATTGGAATTAGATAAATGGG
CAAGTTTGTGGAATTGGTTTAACATAACAAATTGGCTGTGGTATATAAAATTATTCATAATGATAGTAGG
AGGCTTGGTAGGTTTAAGAATAGTTTTTGCTGTACTTTCTATAGTGAATAGAGTTAGGCAGGGATATTCA
CCATTATCGTTTCAGACCCACCTCCCAACCCCGAGGGGACCCGACAGGCCCGAAGGAATAGAAGAAGAAG
GTGGAGAGAGAGACAGAGACAGATCCATTCGATTAGTGAACGGATCGGCACTGCGTGCGCCAATTCTGCA
GACAAATGGCAGTATTCATCCACAATTTTAAAAGAAAAGGGGGGATTGGGGGGTACAGTGCAGGGGAAAG
AATAGTAGACATAATAGCAACAGACATACAAACTAAAGAATTACAAAAACAAATTACAAAAATTCAAAAT
TTTCGGGTTTATTACAGGGACAGCAGAGATCCAGTTTGGTTAATTAACTGCAGCCCCGATAAAATAAAAG
ATTTTATTTAGTCTCCAGAAAAAGGGGGGAATGAAAGACCCCACCTGTAGGTTTGGCAAGCTAGCTGCAG
TAACGCCATTTTGCAAGGCATGGAAAAATACCAAACCAAGAATAGAGAAGTTCAGATCAAGGGCGGGTAC
ATGAAAATAGCTAACGTTGGGCCAAACAGGATATCTGCGGTGAGCAGTTTCGGCCCCGGCCCGGGGCCAA
GAACAGATGGTCACCGCAGTTTCGGCCCCGGCCCGAGGCCAAGAACAGATGGTCCCCAGATATGGCCCAA
CCCTCAGCAGTTTCTTAAGACCCATCAGATGTTTCCAGGCTCCCCCAAGGACCTGAAATGACCCTGCGCC
TTATTTGAATTAACCAATCAGCCTGCTTCTCGCTTCTGTTCGCGCGCTTCTGCTTCCCGAGCTCTATAAA
AGAGCTCACAACCCCTCACTCGGCGCGCCAGTCCTCCGACAGACTGAGTCGCCCGGGGGTCTAGAACGCG
TGCCGCCATGACCGAATACAAACCTACCGTGAGGCTGGCTACAAGAGATGATGTCCCAAGGGCTGTGAGA
ACACTGGCCGCCGCTTTTGCCGATTACCCTGCCACACGCCACACTGTGGACCCAGATCGGCATATCGAGA
GAGTGACTGAGCTGCAGGAACTGTTCCTGACCCGAGTGGGCCTGGACATTGGGAAGGTCTGGGTCGCAGA
CGATGGAGCAGCTGTGGCTGTCTGGACCACACCAGAGAGCGTGGAAGCCGGAGCTGTCTTTGCAGAGATC
GGCCCTAGAATGGCAGAACTGAGCGGCTCCAGGCTGGCAGCACAGCAGCAGATGGAGGGACTGCTGGCCC
CACACAGGCCTAAGGAACCAGCATGGTTCCTGGCTACCGTGGGGGTCTCTCCTGACCATCAGGGCAAAGG
ACTGGGAAGTGCTGTGGTCCTGCCAGGAGTGGAGGCTGCAGAACGAGCTGGAGTCCCTGCATTTCTGGAG
ACCTCTGCTCCACGAAACCTGCCCTTCTATGAACGGCTGGGCTTTACTGTGACCGCAGATGTGGAGGTCC
CCGAAGGACCTAGGACCTGGTGCATGACACGCAAACCCGGCGCCTGAGCGATCGCCGCGGCCGCCTTCTT
AACCCAACAGAAGGCTCGAGAAGGTATATTGCTGTTGACAGTGAGCGCGCCAGAAATCTCTGATATCAAT
AGTGAAGCCACAGATGTATTGATATCAGAGATTTCTGGCTTGCCTACTGCCTCGGACTTCAAGGGGCTAG
AATTCGGCAGCTGTAGATCTTAGCCACTTTTTAAAAGAAAAGGGGGGACTGGAAGGGCTAACTGCATCCG
GACTGTACTGGGTCTCTCTGGTTAGACCAGATCTGAGCCTGGGAGCTCTCTGGCTAACTAGGGAACCCAC
TGCTTAAGCCTCAATAAAGCTTGCCTTGAGTGCTTCAAGTAGTGTGTGCCCGTCTGTTGTGTGACTCTGG
TAACTAGAGATCCCTCAGACCCTTTTAGTCAGTGTGGAAAATCTCTAGCAGGGCCCGTTTCATGTGAGCA
AAAGGCCAGCAAAAGGCCAGGAACCGTAAAAAGGCCGCGTTGCTGGCGTTTTTCCATAGGCTCCGCCCCC
CTGACGAGCATCACAAAAATCGACGCTCAAGTCAGAGGTGGCGAAACCCGACAGGACTATAAAGATACCA
GGCGTTTCCCCCTGGAAGCTCCCTCGTGCGCTCTCCTGTTCCGACCCTGCCGCTTACCGGATACCTGTCC
GCCTTTCTCCCTTCGGGAAGCGTGGCGCTTTCTCATAGCTCACGCTGTAGGTATCTCAGTTCGGTGTAGG
TCGTTCGCTCCAAGCTGGGCTGTGTGCACGAACCCCCCGTTCAGCCCGACCGCTGCGCCTTATCCGGTAA
CTATCGTCTTGAGTCCAACCCGGTAAGACACGACTTATCGCCACTGGCAGCAGCCACTGGTAACAGGATT
AGCAGAGCGAGGTATGTAGGCGGTGCTACAGAGTTCTTGAAGTGGTGGCCTAACTACGGCTACACTAGAA
GAACAGTATTTGGTATCTGCGCTCTGCTGAAGCCAGTTACCTTCGGAAAAAGAGTTGGTAGCTCTTGATC
CGGCAAACAAACCACCGCTGGTAGCGGTGGTTTTTTTGTTTGCAAGCAGCAGATTACGCGCAGAAAAAAA
GGATCTCAAGAAGATCCTTTGATCTTTTCTACGGGGTCTGACGCTCAGTGGAACGAAAACTCACGTTAAG
GGATTTTGGTCATGAGATTATCAAAAAGGATCTTCACCTAGATCCTTTTAAATTAAAAATGAAGTTTTAA
ATCAATCTAAAGTATATATGAGTAAACTTGGTCTGACAGTTACCAATGCTTAATCAGTGAGGCACCTATC
TCAGCGATCTGTCTATTTCGTTCATCCATAGTTGCCTGACTCCCCGTCGTGTAGATAACTACGATACGGG
AGGGCTTACCATCTGGCCCCAGTGCTGCAATGATACCGCGAGACCCACGCTCACCGGCTCCAGATTTATC
AGCAATAAACCAGCCAGCCGGAAGGGCCGAGCGCAGAAGTGGTCCTGCAACTTTATCCGCCTCCATCCAG
TCTATTAATTGTTGCCGGGAAGCTAGAGTAAGTAGTTCGCCAGTTAATAGTTTGCGCAACGTTGTTGCCA
TTGCTACAGGCATCGTGGTGTCACGCTCGTCGTTTGGTATGGCTTCATTCAGCTCCGGTTCCCAACGATC
AAGGCGAGTTACATGATCCCCCATGTTGTGCAAAAAAGCGGTTAGCTCCTTCGGTCCTCCGATCGTTGTC
AGAAGTAAGTTGGCCGCAGTGTTATCACTCATGGTTATGGCAGCACTGCATAATTCTCTTACTGTCATGC
CATCCGTAAGATGCTTTTCTGTGACTGGTGAGTACTCAACCAAGTCATTCTGAGAATAGTGTATGCGGCG
ACCGAGTTGCTCTTGCCCGGCGTCAATACGGGATAATACCGCGCCACATAGCAGAACTTTAAAAGTGCTC
ATCATTGGAAAACGTTCTTCGGGGCGAAAACTCTCAAGGATCTTACCGCTGTTGAGATCCAGTTCGATGT
AACCCACTCGTGCACCCAACTGATCTTCAGCATCTTTTACTTTCACCAGCGTTTCTGGGTGAGCAAAAAC
AGGAAGGCAAAATGCCGCAAAAAAGGGAATAAGGGCGACACGGAAATGTTGAATACTCATACTCTTCCTT
TTTCAATATTATTGAAGCATTTATCAGGGTTATTGTCTCATGAGCGGATACATATTTGAATGTATTTAGA
AAAATAAACAAATAGGGGTTCCGCGCACATTTCCCCGAAAAGTGCCACCTGACGTCGACGGATCGGGAGA
TCTCCCGATCCCCTATGGTGCACTCTCAGTACAATCTGCTCTGATGCCGCATAGTTAAGCCAGTATCTGC
TCCCTGCTTGTGTGTTGGAGGTCGCTGAGTAGTGCGCGAGCAAAATTTAAGCTACAACAAGGCAAGGCTT
GACCGACAATTGCATGAAG
